Addgene plasmid #202566: pCEP-Puro-TetOn-L1RP-ORF1_mNeonGreen2
Purpose: Expresses an endogenous-like L1RP LINE-1 element with a C-terminal mNeonGreen2 fluorophore on the ORF1 protein for fluorescence microscopy
Depositing lab: Liam Holt. Depositing organization: NYU Grossman School of Medicine. Publication: Condensation of LINE-1 is critical for retrotransposition. Sil S, Keegan S, Ettefa F, Denes L, Boeke JD, Holt LJ. Elife. 2023 Apr 28;12:e82991. doi: 10.7554/eLife.82991. PubMed 37114770.
Backbone
  Vector backbone: pCEP-Puro
  Backbone size w/o insert (bp): 9800
  Total vector size (bp): 16623
  Vector type: Mammalian Expression
  Selectable markers: Puromycin
Growth in bacteria
  Bacterial resistance: Ampicillin, 100 μg/mL
  Growth temperature: 30°C
  Growth strain: DH5alpha
  Copy number: Unknown
Gene/Insert
  Gene/Insert name: LINE-1 (alt names: L1RP; L1)
  Species: H. sapiens (human)
  Insert size (bp): 6854
  Tag / fusion protein: mNeonGreen2 on ORF1p (C terminal on insert)
Terms and licenses: Academic/Nonprofit Terms; Industry Terms: Not Available to Industry
How to cite: pCEP-Puro-TetOn-L1RP-ORF1_mNeonGreen2 was a gift from Liam Holt (Addgene plasmid # 202566 ; http://n2t.net/addgene:202566 ; RRID:Addgene_202566)
