[The description below was written by a language model from this plasmid's Addgene catalogue record and pLannotate feature annotations shown in this document.]
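Description:
pCEP-Puro-TetOn-L1RP-ORF1_mNeonGreen2 is a roughly 16.6 kb mammalian expression plasmid built on the pCEP-Puro episomal backbone. It carries the Epstein-Barr virus oriP origin together with an EBNA1 coding sequence, a pairing that allows the plasmid to replicate and be retained as an extrachromosomal episome in human cells. Transfected cells are selected with puromycin through a PuroR cassette driven by the SV40 enhancer/early promoter and terminated by an SV40 poly(A) signal. In E. coli the plasmid is propagated through a ColE1/pUC-type origin and selected with ampicillin via the bla gene. Several short annotated fragments (HygR, rop, bom, and herpesvirus glycoprotein pieces) appear to be remnants of the backbone's construction rather than functional parts.

The payload is the human LINE-1 element L1RP, an insert of about 6.9 kb placed downstream of a tight TRE promoter (seven tet operators plus a minimal CMV promoter), which makes transcription doxycycline-inducible when a reverse Tet transactivator is present. No transactivator is annotated in the feature table, so it is presumably supplied separately. There is an unannotated stretch of about 950 bp between the promoter and ORF1, which may correspond to the L1 5′ UTR given the "endogenous-like" description, but the record does not confirm this. ORF1, encoding the nucleic acid-binding chaperone ORF1p, is fused at its C terminus to mNeonGreen2. It is followed by ORF2, which encodes the endonuclease and reverse transcriptase needed for target-primed reverse transcription. An SV40 poly(A) element lies downstream of ORF2, though it is annotated on the opposite strand. The construct is intended for fluorescence microscopy of ORF1p expressed from a near-native bicistronic LINE-1 transcript, and the associated work examined LINE-1 condensation and its role in retrotransposition.
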