Features (pLannotate 1.2.2; 26 found; start..end, strand, type, name):
    965..1978    +  CDS            L1RE1: LORF1_HUMAN - Also known as LRE1. Experimental evidence at protein level: Swiss-Prot protein existence level 1. Nucleic acid-binding protein which is essential for retrotransposition of LINE-1 elements in the genome. Functions as a nucleic acid chaperone binding its own transcript and therefore preferentially mobilizing the transcript from which they are encoded. From Homo sapiens (Human).
   1994..2677    +  CDS            mNeonGreen: bright monomeric yellow-green fluorescent protein derived from LanYFP (Shaner et al., 2013)
   2744..6568    +  CDS            LORF2_HUMAN: Experimental evidence at protein level: Swiss-Prot protein existence level 1. Has a reverse transcriptase activity required for target- primed reverse transcription of the LINE-1 element mRNA, a crucial step in LINE-1 retrotransposition. Has also an endonuclease activity that allows the introduction of nicks in the chromosomal target DNA. Cleaves DNA in AT-rich regions between a 5' stretch of purines and a 3' stretch of pyrimidines, corresponding to sites of LINE-1 integration in the genome. From Homo sapiens (Human).
   6778..6912    -  polyA_signal   SV40 poly(A) signal: SV40 polyadenylation signal
   6935..7018    -  CDS            large T antigen (fragment): large T antigen from SV40 (simian virus 40)
   7021..7061    +  CDS            rop (fragment): Rop protein, which maintains plasmids at low copy number; rop
   7641..9430    -  rep_origin     oriP: Epstein-Barr virus oriP replication origin (Yates et al., 2000)
   9431..9649    -  CDS            gL (fragment): GL_EBVB9 - Experimental evidence at protein level: Swiss-Prot protein existence level 1. The heterodimer glycoprotein H-glycoprotein L is required for the fusion of viral and plasma membranes leading to virus entry into the host cell. Acts as a functional inhibitor of gH and maintains gH in an inhibited form. Upon binding to host integrins, gL dissociates from gH leading to activation of the viral fusion glycoproteins gB and gH. Fusion of EBV with B-lymphocytes requires the additional receptor- binding protein gp42, which forms a complex with gH/gL. The heterodimer gH/gL targets also host EPHA
   9732..11651   -  CDS            EBNA1: Epstein-Barr nuclear antigen 1, also known as EBNA-1 crucial for latent viral infection, and for episomal amplification of vectors containing the oriP origin (Okita et al., 2013)
  11689..12033   -  CDS            BRRF2_EBVB9 (fragment): Protein inferred from homology: Swiss-Prot protein existence level 3. From Epstein-Barr virus (strain B95-8) (HHV-4) (Human herpesvirus 4).
  12036..12059   -  promoter       tet promoter (fragment): E. coli promoter for tetracycline efflux protein gene
  12172..12276   +  promoter       AmpR promoter: bla
  12277..13137   +  CDS            AmpR: β-lactamase; bla; confers resistance to ampicillin, carbenicillin, and related antibiotics
  13308..13896   +  rep_origin     ori: high-copy-number ColE1/pMB1/pBR322/pUC origin of replication
  14082..14181   -  misc_feature   bom (fragment): basis of mobility region from pBR322
  14191..14520   +  promoter       SV40 promoter: SV40 enhancer and early promoter
  14521..14542   -  misc_feature   MCS (fragment): pUC18/19 multiple cloning site
  14613..15212   +  CDS            PuroR: puromycin N-acetyltransferase; pac from Streptomyces alboniger; confers resistance to puromycin
  15262..15327   +  CDS            dmpM (fragment): DMPM_STRAD - Protein inferred from homology: Swiss-Prot protein existence level 3. From Streptomyces alboniger.
  15336..15419   +  CDS            large T antigen (fragment): large T antigen from SV40 (simian virus 40)
  15442..15576   +  polyA_signal   SV40 poly(A) signal: SV40 polyadenylation signal
  15577..15643   +  CDS            HygR (fragment): hygromycin B phosphotransferase confers resistance to hygromycin
  15685..15733   +  polyA_signal   HSV TK poly(A) signal: herpes simplex virus thymidine kinase polyadenylation signal (Cole and Stacy, 1985)
  15933..16157   +  CDS            gH (fragment): GH_HHV11 - Experimental evidence at protein level: Swiss-Prot protein existence level 1. The heterodimer glycoprotein H-glycoprotein L is required for the fusion of viral and plasma membranes leading to virus entry into the host cell. Following initial binding to host receptor, membrane fusion is mediated by the fusion machinery composed of gB and the heterodimer gH/gL. May also be involved in the fusion between the virion envelope and the outer nuclear membrane during virion morphogenesis. From Human herpesvirus 1 (strain 17) (HHV-1) (Human herpes simplex virus 1).
  16188..16213   -  CDS            bla(M) (fragment): β-lactamase lacking the signal sequence; bla(M); allows cytosolic expression of β-lactamase
  16315..11      +  promoter       tight TRE promoter (across the origin): Tet-responsive promoter PTight, consisting of seven tet operator sequences followed by the minimal CMV promoter
>Addgene plasmid #202566 | pCEP-Puro-TetOn-L1RP-ORF1_mNeonGreen2 | addgene full sequence | sequence record 429181 | Addgene NGS Result
GTCAGATCGCCTGGAGCGGCCGCTCTAGCCCTGGAATGTGTATTAAGACTGTAAGGTGGGGGGGAGGAGC
CAAGATGGCCGAATAGGAACAGCTCCGGTCTACAGCTCCCAGCGTGAGCGACGCAGAAGACGGTGATTTC
TGCATTTCCATCTGAGGTACCGGGTTCATCTCACTAGGGAGTGCCAGACAGTGGGCGCAGGCCAGTGTGT
GTGCGCACCGTGCGCGAGCCGAAGCAGGGCGAGGCATTGCCTCACCTGGGAAGCGCAAGGGGTCAGGGAG
TTCCCTTTCCGAGTCAAAGAAAGGGGTGACGGACGCACCTGGAAAATCGGGTCACTCCCACCCGAATATT
GCGCTTTTCAGACCGGCTTAAGAAACGGCGCACCACGAGACTATATCCCGCACCTGGCTCGGAGGGTCCT
ACGCCCACGGAATCTCGCTGATTGCTAGCACAGCAGTCTGAGATCAAACTGCAAGGCGGCAACGAGGCTG
GGGGAGGGGCGCCCGCCATTGCCCAGGCTTGCTTAGGTAAACAAAGCAGCAGGGAAGCTCGAACTGGGTG
GAGCCCACCACAGCTCAAGGAGGCCTGCCTGCCTCTGTAGGCTCCACCTCTGGGGGCAGGGCACAGACAA
ACAAAAAGACAGCAGTAACCTCTGCAGACTTAAGTGTCCCTGTCTGACAGCTTTGAAGAGAGCAGTGGTT
CTCCCAGCACGCAGCTGGAGATCTGAGAACGGGCAGACTGCCTCCTCAAGTGGGTCCCTGACCCCTGACC
CCCGAGCAGCCTAACTGGGAGGCACCCCCCAGCAGGGGCACACTGACACCTCACACGGCAGGGTATTCCA
ACAGACCTGCAGCTGAGGGTCCTGTCTGTTAGAAGGAAAACTAACAACCAGAAAGGACATCTACACCGAA
AACCCATCTGTACATCACCATCATCAAAGACCAAAAGTAGATAAAACCACAAAGATGGGGAAAAAACAGA
ACAGAAAAACTGGAAACTCTAAAACGCAGAGCGCCTCTCCTCCTCCAAAGGAACGCAGTTCCTCACCAGC
AACAGAACAAAGCTGGATGGAGAATGATTTTGATGAGCTGAGAGAAGAAGGCTTCAGACGATCAAATTAC
TCTGAGCTACGGGAGGACATTCAAACCAAAGGCAAAGAAGTTGAAAACTTTGAAAAAAATTTAGAAGAAT
GTATAACTAGAATAACCAATACAGAGAAGTGCTTAAAGGAGCTGATGGAGCTGAAAACCAAGGCTCGAGA
ACTACGTGAAGAATGCAGAAGCCTCAGGAGCCGATGCGATCAACTGGAAGAAAGGGTATCAGCAATGGAA
GATGAAATGAATGAAATGAAGCGAGAAGGGAAGTTTAGAGAAAAAAGAATAAAAAGAAATGAGCAAAGCC
TCCAAGAAATATGGGACTATGTGAAAAGACCAAATCTACGTCTGATTGGTGTACCTGAAAGTGATGTGGA
GAATGGAACCAAGTTGGAAAACACTCTGCAGGATATTATCCAGGAGAACTTCCCCAATCTAGCAAGGCAG
GCCAACGTTCAGATTCAGGAAATACAGAGAACGCCACAAAGATACTCCTCGAGAAGAGCAACTCCAAGAC
ACATAATTGTCAGATTCACCAAAGTTGAAATGAAGGAAAAAATGTTAAGGGCAGCCAGAGAGAAAGGTCG
GGTTACCCTCAAAGGAAAGCCCATCAGACTAACAGCGGATCTCTCGGCAGAAACCCTACAAGCCAGAAGA
GAGTGGGGGCCAATATTCAACATTCTTAAAGAAAAGAATTTTCAACCCAGAATTTCATATCCAGCCAAAC
TAAGCTTCATAAGTGAAGGAGAAATAAAATACTTTATAGACAAGCAAATGTTGAGAGATTTTGTCACCAC
CAGGCCTGCCCTAAAAGAGCTCCTGAAGGAAGCGCTAAACATGGAAAGGAACAACCGGTACCAGCCGCTG
CAAAATCATGCCAAAATGGGAGGCGGTGGGTCTGTGAGCAAGGGTGAGGAGGATAACATGGCCTCTCTCC
CAGCGACTCATGAGTTACACATCTTTGGCTCCATCAACGGTGTGGACTTTGACATGGTGGGTCAGGGTAC
CGGCAATCCAAATGATGGTTATGAGGAGTTAAACCTGAAGTCCACCAAGGGTGACCTCCAGTTCTCCCCC
TGGATTCTGGTCCCTCATATCGGGTATGGCTTCCATCAGTACCTGCCCTACCCTGACGGGATGTCGCCTT
TCCAGGCCGCCATGGTAGATGGCTCCGGATACCAAGTCCATCGCACAATGCAGTTTGAAGATGGTGCCTC
CCTTACTGTTAACTACCGCTACACCTACGAGGGAAGCCACATCAAAGGAGAGGCCCAGGTGATGGGGACT
GGTTTCCCTGCTGACGGTCCTGTGATGACCAACACGCTGACCGCTGCGGACTGGTGCATGTCGAAGAAGA
CTTACCCCAACGACAAAACCATCATCAGTACCTTTAAGTGGAGTTACACCACTGTAAATGGCAAACGCTA
CCGGAGCACTGCGCGGACCACCTACACCTTTGCCAAGCCAATGGCGGCTAACTATCTGAAGAACCAGCCG
ATGTACGTGTTCCGTAAGACGGAGCTCAAGCACTCCATGACCGAGCTCAACTTCAAGGAGTGGCAAAAGG
CCTTTACCGATATGATGTAAAGACCATCAAGACTAGGAAGAAACTGCACCAACTAATGAGCAAAATCACC
AGCTAACATCATAATGACAGGATCAACTTCACACATAACAATATTAACTTTAAATATAAATGGACTAAAT
TCTGCAATTAAAAGACACAGACTGGCAAGTTGGATAAAGAGTCAAGACCCATCAGTGTGCTGTATTCAGG
AAACCCATCTCACGTGCAGAGACACACATAGGCTCAAAATAAAAGGATGGAGGAAGATCTACCAAGCCAA
TGGAAAACAAAAAAAGGCAGGGGTTGCAATCCTAGTCTCTGATAAAACAGACTTTAAACCAACAAAGATC
AAAAGAGACAAAGAAGGCCATTACATAATGGTAAAGGGATCAATTCAACAAGAGGAGCTAACTATCCTAA
ATATTTATGCACCCAATACAGGAGCACCCAGATTCATAAAGCAAGTCCTCAGTGACCTACAAAGAGACTT
AGACTCCCACACATTAATAATGGGAGACTTTAACACCCCACTGTCAACATTAGACAGATCAACGAGACAG
AAAGTCAACAAGGATACCCAGGAATTGAACTCAGCTCTGCACCAAGCAGACCTAATAGACATCTACAGAA
CTCTCCACCCCAAATCAACAGAATATACGTTTTTTTCAGCACCACACCACACCTATTCCAAAATTGACCA
CATAGTTGGAAGCAAAGCTCTCCTCAGCAAATGTAAAAGAACAGAAATTATAACAAACTATCTCTCAGAC
CACAGTGCAATCAAACTAGAGCTCAGGATTAAGAATCTCACTCAAAGCCGCTCAACTACATGGAAACTGA
ACAACCTGCTCCTGAATGACTACTGGGTACATAACGAAATGAAGGCAGAAATAAAGATGTTCTTTGAAAC
CAACGAGAACAAAGACACCACATACCAGAATCTCTGGGACGCATTCAAAGCAGTATGTAGAGGGAAATTT
ATAGCACTAAATGCCTACAAGAGAAAGCAGGAAAGATCCAAAATTGACACCCTAACATCACAATTAAAAG
AACTAGAAAAGCAAGAGCAAACACATTCAAAAGCTAGCAGAAGGCAAGAAATAACTAAAATCAGAGCAGA
ACTGAAGGAAATAGAGACACAAAAAACCCTTCAAAAAATCAATGAATCCAGGAGCTGGTTTTTTGAAAGG
ATCAACAAAATTGATAGACCGCTAGCAAGACTAATAAAGAAAAAAAGAGAGAAGAATCAAATAGACACAA
TAAAAAATGATAAAGGGGATATCACCACCGATCCCACAGAAATACAAACTACCATCAGAGAATACTACAA
ACACCTCTACGCAAATAAACTAGAAAATCTAGAAGAAATGGATACATTCCTCGACACATACACTCTCCCA
AGACTAAACCAGGAAGAAGTTGAATCTCTGAATCGACCAATAACAGGCTCTGAAATTGTGGCAATAATCA
ATAGTTTACCAACCAAAAAGAGTCCAGGACCAGATGGATTCACAGCCGAATTCTACCAGAGGTACAAGGA
GGAACTGGTACCATTCCTTCTGAAACTATTCCAATCAATAGAAAAAGAGGGAATCCTCCCTAACTCATTT
TATGAGGCCAGCATCATTCTGATACCAAAGCCGGGCAGAGACACAACCAAAAAAGAGAATTTTAGACCAA
TATCCTTGATGAACATTGATGCAAAAATCCTCAATAAAATACTGGCAAACCGAATCCAGCAGCACATCAA
AAAGCTTATCCACCATGATCAAGTGGGCTTCATCCCTGGGATGCAAGGCTGGTTCAATATACGCAAATCA
ATAAATGTAATCCAGCATATAAACAGAGCCAAAGACAAAAACCACATGATTATCTCAATAGATGCAGAAA
AAGCCTTTGACAAAATTCAACAACCCTTCATGCTAAAAACTCTCAATAAATTAGGTATTGATGGGACGTA
TTTCAAAATAATAAGAGCTATCTATGACAAACCCACAGCCAATATCATACTGAATGGGCAAAAACTGGAA
GCATTCCCTTTGAAAACCGGCACAAGACAGGGATGCCCTCTCTCACCGCTCCTATTCAACATAGTGTTGG
AAGTTCTGGCCAGGGCAATCAGGCAGGAGAAGGAAATAAAGGGTATTCAATTAGGAAAAGAGGAAGTCAA
ATTGTCCCTGTTTGCAGACGACATGATTGTTTATCTAGAAAACCCCATCGTCTCAGCCCAAAATCTCCTT
AAGCTGATAAGCAACTTCAGCAAAGTCTCAGGATACAAAATCAATGTACAAAAATCACAAGCATTCTTAT
ACACCAACAACAGACAAACAGAGAGCCAAATCATGGGTGAACTCCCATTCACAATTGCTTCAAAGAGAAT
AAAATACCTAGGAATCCAACTTACAAGGGATGTGAAGGACCTCTTCAAGGAGAACTACAAACCACTGCTC
AAGGAAATAAAAGAGGAGACAAACAAATGGAAGAACATTCCATGCTCATGGGTAGGAAGAATCAATATCG
TGAAAATGGCCATACTGCCCAAGGTAATTTACAGATTCAATGCCATCCCCATCAAGCTACCAATGACTTT
CTTCACAGAATTGGAAAAAACTACTTTAAAGTTCATATGGAACCAAAAAAGAGCCCGCATTGCCAAGTCA
ATCCTAAGCCAAAAGAACAAAGCTGGAGGCATCACACTACCTGACTTCAAACTATACTACAAGGCTACAG
TAACCAAAACAGCATGGTACTGGTACCAAAACAGAGATATAGATCAATGGAACAGAACAGAGCCCTCAGA
AATAATGCCGCATATCTACAACTATCTGATCTTTGACAAACCTGAGAAAAACAAGCAATGGGGAAAGGAT
TCCCTATTTAATAAATGGTGCTGGGAAAACTGGCTAGCCATATGTAGAAAGCTGAAACTGGATCCCTTCC
TTACACCTTATACAAAAATCAATTCAAGATGGATTAAAGATTTAAACGTTAAACCTAAAACCATAAAAAC
CCTAGAAGAAAACCTAGGCATTACCATTCAGGACATAGGCGTGGGCAAGGACTTCATGTCCAAAACACCA
AAAGCAATGGCAACAAAAGACAAAATTGACAAATGGGATCTAATTAAACTAAAGAGCTTCTGCACAGCAA
AAGAAACTACCATCAGAGTGAACAGGCAACCTACAACATGGGAGAAAATTTTTGCAACCTACTCATCTGA
CAAAGGGCTAATATCCAGAATCTACAATGAACTCAAACAAATTTACAAGAAAAAAACAAACAACCCCATC
AAAAAGTGGGCGAAGGACATGAACAGACACTTCTCAAAAGAAGACATTTATGCAGCCAAAAAACACATGA
AGAAATGCTCATCATCACTGGCCATCAGAGAAATGCAAATCAAAACCACTATGAGATATCATCTCACACC
AGTTAGAATGGCAATCATTAAAAAGTCAGGAAACAACAGGTGCTGGAGAGGATGCGGAGAAATAGGAACA
CTTTTACACTGTTGGTGGGACTGTAAACTAGTTCAACCATTGTGGAAGTCAGTGTGGCGATTCCTCAGGG
ATCTAGAACTAGAAATACCATTTGACCCAGCCATCCCATTACTGGGTATATACCCAAATGAGTATAAATC
ATGCTGCTATAAAGACACATGCACACGTATGTTTATTGCGGCACTATTCACAATAGCAAAGACTTGGAAC
CAACCCAAATGTCCAACAATGATAGACTGGATTAAGAAAATGTGGCACATATACACCATGGAATACTATG
CAGCCATAAAAAATGATGAGTTCATATCCTTTGTAGGGACATGGATGAAATTGGAAACCATCATTCTCAG
TAAACTATCGCAAGAACAAAAAACCAAACACCGCATATTCTCACTCATAGGTGGGAATTAGACAATGAGA
TCACATGGACACAGGAAGGGGAATATCACACTCTGGGGACTGTGGTGGGGTCGGGGGAGGGGGGAGGGAT
AGCATTGGGAGATATACCTAATGCTAGATGACACATTAGTGGGTGCAGCGCACCAGCATGGCACATGTAT
ACATATGTAACTAACCTGCACAATGTGCACATGTACCCTAAAACTTAGAGTATAATAGATCCAGACATGA
TAAGATACATTGATGAGTTTGGACAAACCACAACTAGAATGCAGTGAAAAAAATGCTTTATTTGTGAAAT
TTGTGATGCTATTGCTTTATTTGTAACCATTATAAGCTGCAATAAACAAGTTAACAACAACAATTGCATT
CATTTTATGTTTCAGGTTCAGGGGGAGGTGTGGGAGGTTTTTTAAAGCAAGTAAAACCTCTACAAATGTG
GTATGGCTGATTATGATCCGGCTGCCTCGCGCGTTTCGGTGATGACGGTGAAAACCTCTGACACATGCAG
CTCCCGGAGACGGTCACAGCTTGTCTGTAAGCGGATGCCGGGAGCAGACAAGCCCGTCAGGGCGCGTCAG
CGGGTGTTGGCGGGTGTCGGGGCGCAGCCATGAGGTCGATCGACTCTAGAGGATCGATCCCCGCCCCGGA
CGAACTAAACCTGACTACGACATCTCTGCCCCTTCTTCGCGGGGCAGTGCATGTAATCCCTTCAGTTGGT
TGGTACAACTTGCCAACTGGGCCCTGTTCCACATGTGACACGGGGGGGGACCAAACACAAAGGGGTTCTC
TGACTGTAGTTGACATCCTTATAAATGGATGTGCACATTTGCCAACACTGAGTGGCTTTCATCCTGGAGC
AGACTTTGCAGTCTGTGGACTGCAACACAACATTGCCTTTATGTGTAACTCTTGGCTGAAGCTCTTACAC
CAATGCTGGGGGACATGTACCTCCCAGGGGCCCAGGAAGACTACGGGAGGCTACACCAACGTCAATCAGA
GGGGCCTGTGTAGCTACCGATAAGCGGACCCTCAAGAGGGCATTAGCAATAGTGTTTATAAGGCCCCCTT
GTTAACCCTAAACGGGTAGCATATGCTTCCCGGGTAGTAGTATATACTATCCAGACTAACCCTAATTCAA
TAGCATATGTTACCCAACGGGAAGCATATGCTATCGAATTAGGGTTAGTAAAAGGGTCCTAAGGAACAGC
GATATCTCCCACCCCATGAGCTGTCACGGTTTTATTTACATGGGGTCAGGATTCCACGAGGGTAGTGAAC
CATTTTAGTCACAAGGGCAGTGGCTGAAGATCAAGGAGCGGGCAGTGAACTCTCCTGAATCTTCGCCTGC
TTCTTCATTCTCCTTCGTTTAGCTAATAGAATAACTGCTGAGTTGTGAACAGTAAGGTGTATGTGAGGTG
CTCGAAAACAAGGTTTCAGGTGACGCCCCCAGAATAAAATTTGGACGGGGGGTTCAGTGGTGGCATTGTG
CTATGACACCAATATAACCCTCACAAACCCCTTGGGCAATAAATACTAGTGTAGGAATGAAACATTCTGA
ATATCTTTAACAATAGAAATCCATGGGGTGGGGACAAGCCGTAAAGACTGGATGTCCATCTCACACGAAT
TTATGGCTATGGGCAACACATAATCCTAGTGCAATATGATACTGGGGTTATTAAGATGTGTCCCAGGCAG
GGACCAAGACAGGTGAACCATGTTGTTACACTCTATTTGTAACAAGGGGAAAGAGAGTGGACGCCGACAG
CAGCGGACTCCACTGGTTGTCTCTAACACCCCCGAAAATTAAACGGGGCTCCACGCCAATGGGGCCCATA
AACAAAGACAAGTGGCCACTCTTTTTTTTGAAATTGTGGAGTGGGGGCACGCGTCAGCCCCCACACGCCG
CCCTGCGGTTTTGGACTGTAAAATAAGGGTGTAATAACTTGGCTGATTGTAACCCCGCTAACCACTGCGG
TCAAACCACTTGCCCACAAAACCACTAATGGCACCCCGGGGAATACCTGCATAAGTAGGTGGGCGGGCCA
AGATAGGGGCGCGATTGCTGCGATCTGGAGGACAAATTACACACACTTGCGCCTGAGCGCCAAGCACAGG
GTTGTTGGTCCTCATATTCACGAGGTCGCTGAGAGCACGGTGGGCTAATGTTGCCATGGGTAGCATATAC
TACCCAAATATCTGGATAGCATATGCTATCCTAATCTATATCTGGGTAGCATAGGCTATCCTAATCTATA
TCTGGGTAGCATATGCTATCCTAATCTATATCTGGGTAGTATATGCTATCCTAATTTATATCTGGGTAGC
ATAGGCTATCCTAATCTATATCTGGGTAGCATATGCTATCCTAATCTATATCTGGGTAGTATATGCTATC
CTAATCTGTATCCGGGTAGCATATGCTATCCTAATAGAGATTAGGGTAGTATATGCTATCCTAATTTATA
TCTGGGTAGCATATACTACCCAAATATCTGGATAGCATATGCTATCCTAATCTATATCTGGGTAGCATAT
GCTATCCTAATCTATATCTGGGTAGCATAGGCTATCCTAATCTATATCTGGGTAGCATATGCTATCCTAA
TCTATATCTGGGTAGTATATGCTATCCTAATTTATATCTGGGTAGCATAGGCTATCCTAATCTATATCTG
GGTAGCATATGCTATCCTAATCTATATCTGGGTAGTATATGCTATCCTAATCTGTATCCGGGTAGCATAT
GCTATCCTCATGCATATACAGTCAGCATATGATACCCAGTAGTAGAGTGGGAGTGCTATCCTTTGCATAT
GCCGCCACCTCCCAAGGGGGCGTGAATTTTCGCTGCTTGTCCTTTTCCTGCTGGTTGCTCCCATTCTTAG
GTGAATTTAAGGAGGCCAGGCTAAAGCCGTCGCATGTCTGATTGCTCACCAGGTAAATGTCGCTAATGTT
TTCCAACGCGAGAAGGTGTTGAGCGCGGAGCTGAGTGACGTGACAACATGGGTATGCCCAATTGCCCCAT
GTTGGGAGGACGAAAATGGTGACAAGACAGATGGCCAGAAATACACCAACAGCACGCATGATGTCTACTG
GGGATTTATTCTTTAGTGCGGGGGAATACACGGCTTTTAATACGATTGAGGGCGTCTCCTAACAAGTTAC
ATCACTCCTGCCCTTCCTCACCCTCATCTCCATCACCTCCTTCATCTCCGTCATCTCCGTCATCACCCTC
CGCGGCAGCCCCTTCCACCATAGGTGGAAACCAGGGAGGCAAATCTACTCCATCGTCAAAGCTGCACACA
GTCACCCTGATATTGCAGGTAGGAGCGGGCTTTGTCATAACAAGGTCCTTAATCGCATCCTTCAAAACCT
CAGCAAATATATGAGTTTGTAAAAAGACCATGAAATAACAGACAATGGACTCCCTTAGCGGGCCAGGTTG
TGGGCCGGGTCCAGGGGCCATTCCAAAGGGGAGACGACTCAATGGTGTAAGACGACATTGTGGAATAGCA
AGGGCAGTTCCTCGCCTTAGGTTGTAAAGGGAGGTCTTACTACCTCCATATACGAACACACCGGCGACCC
AAGTTCCTTCGTCGGTAGTCCTTTCTACGTGACTCCTAGCCAGGAGAGCTCTTAAACCTTCTGCAATGTT
CTCAAATTTCGGGTTGGAACCTCCTTGACCACGATGCTTTCCAAACCACCCTCCTTTTTTGCGCCTGCCT
CCATCACCCTGACCCCGGGGTCCAGTGCTTGGGCCTTCTCCTGGGTCATCTGCGGGGCCCTGCTCTATCG
CTCCCGGGGGCACGTCAGGCTCACCATCTGGGCCACCTTCTTGGTGGTATTCAAAATAATCGGCTTCCCC
TACAGGGTGGAAAAATGGCCTTCTACCTGGAGGGGGCCTGCGCGGTGGAGACCCGGATGATGATGACTGA
CTACTGGGACTCCTGGGCCTCTTTTCTCCACGTCCACGACCTCTCCCCCTGGCTCTTTCACGACTTCCCC
CCCTGGCTCTTTCACGTCCTCTACCCCGGCGGCCTCCACTACCTCCTCGACCCCGGCCTCCACTACCTCC
TCGACCCCGGCCTCCACTGCCTCCTCGACCCCGGCCTCCACCTCCTGCTCCTGCCCCTCCTGCTCCTGCC
CCTCCTCCTGCTCCTGCCCCTCCTGCCCCTCCTGCTCCTGCCCCTCCTGCCCCTCCTGCTCCTGCCCCTC
CTGCCCCTCCTGCTCCTGCCCCTCCTGCCCCTCCTCCTGCTCCTGCCCCTCCTGCCCCTCCTCCTGCTCC
TGCCCCTCCTGCCCCTCCTGCTCCTGCCCCTCCTGCCCCTCCTGCTCCTGCCCCTCCTGCCCCTCCTGCT
CCTGCCCCTCCTSCYCCTCCTCCTCCTCCTCCTCCCCCTCCYCCCCCTCCTCCYCCTCCCCCYCCTCCYC
CTCCYCCTCCTCYYCCTCCTCCTCCTCCKCCTCCTCCTCCTCCTCCTGCYCCTCCTGCTCCTGCCCCTCC
TCCTGCTCCTGCCCCTCCTGCCCCTCCTCCTCCTCCTCCTCCYCCTCCCCCTCCTCCCCCTCCCCCCCCY
CCCCCTCCTCCYCCTCYTCCTCCYCCTCCYCCYSCTCCTCCCCCTCCTCCTSCTCCTCCYCCTCCTCCYC
CTCCTCCTCCTCCTCCTCCTCCTCCTCCTCCTCCTCCYCCTCCTCCTCCTCCTCCTCCTCCTCCCCCTCC
TCCTCCTSCYCCTCCTGCCCCTCCTGCTCCTGCCCCTCCTGCCCCTCCTCCTGCTCCTGCCCCTCCTGCT
CCTGCCCCTCCTGCTCCTGCCCCTCCCGCTCCTGCTCCTGCTCCTGTTCCACCGTGGGTCCCTTTGCAGC
CAATGCAACTTGGACGTTTTTGGGGTCTCCGGACACCATCTCTATGTCTTGGCCCTGATCCTGAGCCGCC
CGGGGCTCCTGGTCTTCCGCCTCCTCGTCCTCGTCCTCTTCCCCGTCCTCGTCCATGGTTATCACCCCCT
CTTCTTTGAGGTCCACTGCCGCCGGAGCCTTCTGGTCCAGATGTGTCTCCCTTCTCTCCTAGGCCATTTC
CAGGTCCTGTACCTGGCCCCTCGTCAGACATGATTCACACTAAAAGAGATCAATAGACATCTTTATTAGA
CGACGCTCAGTGAATACAGGGAGTGCAGACTCCTGCCCCCTCCAACAGCCCCCCCACCCTCATCCCCTTC
ATGGTCGCTGTCAGACAGATCCAGGTCTGAAAATTCCCCATCCTCCGAACCATCCTCGTCCTCATCACCA
ATTACTCGCAGCCCGGAAAACTCCCGCTGAACATCCTCAAGATTTGCGTCCTGAGCCTCAAGCCAGGCCT
CAAATTCCTCGTCCCCCTTTTTGCTGGACGGTAGGGATGGGGATTCTCGGGACCCCTCCTCTTCCTCTTC
AAGGTCACCAGACAGAGATGCTACTGGGGCAACGGAAGAAAAGCTGGGTGCGGCCTGTGAGGATCAGCTT
ATCGATGATAAGCTGTCAAACATGAGAATTCTTGAAGACGAAAGGGCCTCGTGATACGCCTATTTTTATA
GGTTAATGTCATGATAATAATGGTTTCTTAGACGTCAGGTGGCACTTTTCGGGGAAATGTGCGCGGAACC
CCTATTTGTTTATTTTTCTAAATACATTCAAATATGTATCCGCTCATGAGACAATAACCCTGATAAATGC
TTCAATAATATTGAAAAAGGAAGAGTATGAGTATTCAACATTTCCGTGTCGCCCTTATTCCCTTTTTTGC
GGCATTTTGCCTTCCTGTTTTTGCTCACCCAGAAACGCTGGTGAAAGTAAAAGATGCTGAAGATCAGTTG
GGTGCACGAGTGGGTTACATCGAACTGGATCTCAACAGCGGTAAGATCCTTGAGAGTTTTCGCCCCGAAG
AACGTTTTCCAATGATGAGCACTTTTAAAGTTCTGCTATGTGGCGCGGTATTATCCCGTGTTGACGCCGG
GCAAGAGCAACTCGGTCGCCGCATACACTATTCTCAGAATGACTTGGTTGAGTACTCACCAGTCACAGAA
AAGCATCTTACGGATGGCATGACAGTAAGAGAATTATGCAGTGCTGCCATAACCATGAGTGATAACACTG
CGGCCAACTTACTTCTGACAACGATCGGAGGACCGAAGGAGCTAACCGCTTTTTTGCACAACATGGGGGA
TCATGTAACTCGCCTTGATCGTTGGGAACCGGAGCTGAATGAAGCCATACCAAACGACGAGCGTGACACC
ACGATGCCTGCAGCAATGGCAACAACGTTGCGCAAACTATTAACTGGCGAACTACTTACTCTAGCTTCCC
GGCAACAATTAATAGACTGGATGGAGGCGGATAAAGTTGCAGGACCACTTCTGCGCTCGGCCCTTCCGGC
TGGCTGGTTTATTGCTGATAAATCTGGAGCCGGTGAGCGTGGGTCTCGCGGTATCATTGCAGCACTGGGG
CCAGATGGTAAGCCCTCCCGTATCGTAGTTATCTACACGACGGGGAGTCAGGCAACTATGGATGAACGAA
ATAGACAGATCGCTGAGATAGGTGCCTCACTGATTAAGCATTGGTAACTGTCAGACCAAGTTTACTCATA
TATACTTTAGATTGATTTAAAACTTCATTTTTAATTTAAAAGGATCTAGGTGAAGATCCTTTTTGATAAT
CTCATGACCAAAATCCCTTAACGTGAGTTTTCGTTCCACTGAGCGTCAGACCCCGTAGAAAAGATCAAAG
GATCTTCTTGAGATCCTTTTTTTCTGCGCGTAATCTGCTGCTTGCAAACAAAAAAACCACCGCTACCAGC
GGTGGTTTGTTTGCCGGATCAAGAGCTACCAACTCTTTTTCCGAAGGTAACTGGCTTCAGCAGAGCGCAG
ATACCAAATACTGTCCTTCTAGTGTAGCCGTAGTTAGGCCACCACTTCAAGAACTCTGTAGCACCGCCTA
CATACCTCGCTCTGCTAATCCTGTTACCAGTGGCTGCTGCCAGTGGCGATAAGTCGTGTCTTACCGGGTT
GGACTCAAGACGATAGTTACCGGATAAGGCGCAGCGGTCGGGCTGAACGGGGGGTTCGTGCACACAGCCC
AGCTTGGAGCGAACGACCTACACCGAACTGAGATACCTACAGCGTGAGCTATGAGAAAGCGCCACGCTTC
CCGAAGGGAGAAAGGCGGACAGGTATCCGGTAAGCGGCAGGGTCGGAACAGGAGAGCGCACGAGGGAGCT
TCCAGGGGGAAACGCCTGGTATCTTTATAGTCCTGTCGGGTTTCGCCACCTCTGACTTGAGCGTCGATTT
TTGTGATGCTCGTCAGGGGGGCGGAGCCTATGGAAAAACGCCAGCAACGCGGCCTTTTTACGGTTCCTGG
CCTTTTGCTGGCCTTTTGCTCACATGTTCTTTCCTGCGTTATCCCCTGATTCTGTGGATAACCGTATTAC
CGCCTTTGAGTGAGCTGATACCGCTCGCCGCAGCCGAACGACCGAGCGCAGCGAGTCAGTGAGCGAGGAA
GCGGAAGAGCGCCTGATGCGGTATTTTCTCCTTACGCATCTGTGCGGTATTTCACACCGCATATGGTGCA
CTCTCAGTACAATCTGCTCTGATGCCGCATAGTTAAGCCAGCTGTGGAATGTGTGTCAGTTAGGGTGTGG
AAAGTCCCCAGGCTCCCCAGCAGGCAGAAGTATGCAAAGCATGCATCTCAATTAGTCAGCAACCAGGTGT
GGAAAGTCCCCAGGCTCCCCAGCAGGCAGAAGTATGCAAAGCATGCATCTCAATTAGTCAGCAACCATAG
TCCCGCCCCTAACTCCGCCCATCCCGCCCCTAACTCCGCCCAGTTCCGCCCATTCTCCGCCCCATGGCTG
ACTAATTTTTTTTATTTATGCAGAGGCCGAGGCCGCCTCGGCCTCTGAGCTATTCCAGAAGTAGTGAGGA
GGCTTTTTTGGAGGCCTAGGCTTTTGCAAAAAGCTTGCATGCCTGCAGGTCGGCCGCCACGACCGGTGCC
GCCACCATCCCCTGACCCACGCCCCTGACCCCTCACAAGGAGACGACCTTCCATGACCGAGTACAAGCCC
ACGGTGCGCCTCGCCACCCGCGACGACGTCCCCCGGGCCGTACGCACCCTCGCCGCCGCGTTCGCCGACT
ACCCCGCCACGCGCCACACCGTCGACCCGGACCGCCACATCGAGCGGGTCACCGAGCTGCAAGAACTCTT
CCTCACGCGCGTCGGGCTCGACATCGGCAAGGTGTGGGTCGCGGACGACGGCGCCGCGGTGGCGGTCTGG
ACCACGCCGGAGAGCGTCGAAGCGGGGGCGGTGTTCGCCGAGATCGGCCCGCGCATGGCCGAGTTGAGCG
GTTCCCGGCTGGCCGCGCAGCAACAGATGGAAGGCCTCCTGGCGCCGCACCGGCCCAAGGAGCCCGCGTG
GTTCCTGGCCACCGTCGGCGTCTCGCCCGACCACCAGGGCAAGGGTCTGGGCAGCGCCGTCGTGCTCCCC
GGAGTGGAGGCGGCCGAGCGCGCCGGGGTGCCCGCCTTCCTGGAGACCTCCGCGCCCCGCAACCTCCCCT
TCTACGAGCGGCTCGGCTTCACCGTCACCGCCGACGTCGAGGTGCCCGAAGGACCGCGCACCTGGTGCAT
GACCCGCAAGCCCGGTGCCTGACGCCCGCCCCACGACCCGCAGCGCCCGACCGAAAGGAGCGCACGACCC
CATGGCTCCGACCGAAGCCACCCGGGGCGGCCCCGCCGACCCCGCACCCGCCCCCGAGGCCCACCGACTC
TAGAGGATCATAATCAGCCATACCACATTTGTAGAGGTTTTACTTGCTTTAAAAAACCTCCCACACCTCC
CCCTGAACCTGAAACATAAAATGAATGCAATTGTTGTTGTTAACTTGTTTATTGCAGCTTATAATGGTTA
CAAATAAAGCAATAGCATCACAAATTTCACAAATAAAGCATTTTTTTCACTGCATTCTAGTTGTGGTTTG
TCCAAACTCATCAATGTATCTTATCATGTCTGGATCACTCGCCGATAGTGGAAACCGACGCCCCAGCACT
CGTCCGGATCGGGAGATGGGGGAGGCTAACTGAAACACGGAAGGAGACAATACCGGAAGGAACCCGCGCT
ATGACGGCAATAAAAAGACAGAATAAAACGCACGGGTGTTGGGTCGTTTGTTCATAAACGCGGGGTTCGG
TCCCAGGGCTGGCACTCTGTCGATACCCCACCGAGACCCCATTGGGGCCAATACGCCCGCGTTTCTTCCT
TTTCCCCACCCCACCCCCCAAGTTCGGGTGAAGGCCCAGGGCTCGCAGCCAACGTCGGGGCGGCAGGCCC
TGCCATAGCCACTGGCCCCGTGGGTTAGGGACGGGGTCCCCCATGGGGAATGGTTTATGGTTCGTGGGGG
TTATTATTTTGGGCGTTGCGTGGGGTCAGGTCCACGACTGGACTGAGCAGACAGACCCATGGTTTTTGGA
TGGCCTGGGCATGGACCGCATGTACTGGCGCGACACGAACACCGGGCGTCTGTGGCTGCCAAACACCCCC
GACCCCCAAAAACCACCGCGCGGATTTCTGGCGTGCCAAGCTAGTCGACCAATTCTCATGTTTGACAGCT
TATCATCGCAGATCCGGGCAACGTTGTTGCCATTGCTGCAGGCGCAGAACTGGTAGGTATGGAAGATCTC
TAGAAGCTGGGTACCAGCTGCTAGCAAGCTTGCTAGCGGCCGAGGCGTATCACGAGGCCCTTTCGTCTTC
ACTCGAGTTTACTCCCTATCAGTGATAGAGAACGTATGTCGAGTTTACTCCCTATCAGTGATAGAGAACG
ATGTCGAGTTTACTCCCTATCAGTGATAGAGAACGTATGTCGAGTTTACTCCCTATCAGTGATAGAGAAC
GTATGTCGAGTTTACTCCCTATCAGTGATAGAGAACGTATGTCGAGTTTATCCCTATCAGTGATAGAGAA
CGTATGTCGAGTTTACTCCCTATCAGTGATAGAGAACGTATGTCGAGGTAGGCGTGTACGGTGGGAGGCC
TATATAAGCAGAGCTCGTTTAGTGAACC
